>Addgene plasmid #182639 | pUC57-RPLP15UTR-hRluc-A60 | addgene full sequence | sequence record 377362 | Addgene NGS Result
CCTTTCGTCTCGCGCGTTTCGGTGATGACGGTGAAAACCTCTGACACATGCAGCTCCCGGAGACGGTCAC
AGCTTGTCTGTAAGCGGATGCCGGGAGCAGACAAGCCCGTCAGGGCGCGTCAGCGGGTGTTGGCGGGTGT
CGGGGCTGGCTTAACTATGCGGCATCAGAGCAGATTGTACTGAGAGTGCACCATATGCGGTGTGAAATAC
CGCACAGATGCGTAAGGAGAAAATACCGCATCAGGCGCCATTCGCCATTCAGGCTGCGCAACTGTTGGGA
AGGGCGATCGGTGCGGGCCTCTTCGCTATTACGCCAGCTGGCGAAAGGGGGATGTGCTGCAAGGCGATTA
AGTTGGGTAACGCCAGGGTTTTCCCAGTCACGACGTTGTAAAACGACGGCCAGTGAATTCGAGCTCTAAT
ACGACTCACTATAGGTGGACACATAAGAGGCTGCGTATAGGCGCGAGAGCCCCTTTCCTCAGCTGCCGCC
AAGGTGCTCGGTCCTTCCGAGGAAGCTAAGGCTGCGTTGGGGTGAGGCCCTCACTTCATCCGGCGACTAG
CACCGCGTCCGGCAGCGCCAGCCCTACACTCGCCCGCGCCATGGCTTCCAAGGTGTACGACCCCGAGCAA
CGCAAACGCATGATCACTGGGCCTCAGTGGTGGGCTCGCTGCAAGCAAATGAACGTGCTGGACTCCTTCA
TCAACTACTATGATTCCGAGAAGCACGCCGAGAACGCCGTGATTTTTCTGCATGGTAACGCTGCCTCCAG
CTACCTGTGGAGGCACGTCGTGCCTCACATCGAGCCCGTGGCTAGATGCATCATCCCTGATCTGATCGGA
ATGGGTAAGTCCGGCAAGAGCGGGAATGGCTCATATCGCCTCCTGGATCACTACAAGTACCTCACCGCTT
GGTTCGAGCTGCTGAACCTTCCAAAGAAAATCATCTTTGTGGGCCACGACTGGGGGGCTTGTCTGGCCTT
TCACTACTCCTACGAGCACCAAGACAAGATCAAGGCCATCGTCCATGCTGAGAGTGTCGTGGACGTGATC
GAGTCCTGGGACGAGTGGCCTGACATCGAGGAGGATATCGCCCTGATCAAGAGCGAAGAGGGCGAGAAAA
TGGTGCTTGAGAATAACTTCTTCGTCGAGACCATGCTCCCAAGCAAGATCATGCGGAAACTGGAGCCTGA
GGAGTTCGCTGCCTACCTGGAGCCATTCAAGGAGAAGGGCGAGGTTAGACGGCCTACCCTCTCCTGGCCT
CGCGAGATCCCTCTCGTTAAGGGAGGCAAGCCCGACGTCGTCCAGATTGTCCGCAACTACAACGCCTACC
TTCGGGCCAGCGACGATCTGCCTAAGATGTTCATCGAGTCCGACCCTGGGTTCTTTTCCAACGCTATTGT
CGAGGGAGCTAAGAAGTTCCCTAACACCGAGTTCGTGAAGGTGAAGGGCCTCCACTTCAGCCAGGAGGAC
GCTCCAGATGAAATGGGTAAGTACATCAAGAGCTTCGTGGAGCGCGTGCTGAAGAACGAGCAGTAATTCT
AGGCGATCGCTCGAGCCCGGGAATTCGTTTAAACCTAGAGCGGCCGCTGGCCGCCTGCAGAAAAAAAAAA
AATGCATCTGGTTTCCTGGTCTGTCTCCTCTCGGTTTAAGCTTGGCGTAATCATGGTCATAGCTGTTTCC
TGTGTGAAATTGTTATCCGCTCACAATTCCACACAACATACGAGCCGGAAGCATAAAGTGTAAAGCCTGG
GGTGCCTAATGAGTGAGCTAACTCACATTAATTGCGTTGCGCTCACTGCCCGCTTTCCAGTCGGGAAACC
TGTCGTGCCAGCTGCATTAATGAATCGGCCAACGCGCGGGGAGAGGCGGTTTGCGTATTGGGCGCTCTTC
CGCTTCCTCGCTCACTGACTCGCTGCGCTCGGTCGTTCGGCTGCGGCGAGCGGTATCAGCTCACTCAAAG
GCGGTAATACGGTTATCCACAGAATCAGGGGATAACGCAGGAAAGAACATGTGAGCAAAAGGCCAGCAAA
AGGCCAGGAACCGTAAAAAGGCCGCGTTGCTGGCGTTTTTCCATAGGCTCCGCCCCCCTGACGAGCATCA
CAAAAATCGACGCTCAAGTCAGAGGTGGCGAAACCCGACAGGACTATAAAGATACCAGGCGTTTCCCCCT
GGAAGCTCCCTCGTGCGCTCTCCTGTTCCGACCCTGCCGCTTACCGGATACCTGTCCGCCTTTCTCCCTT
CGGGAAGCGTGGCGCTTTCTCATAGCTCACGCTGTAGGTATCTCAGTTCGGTGTAGGTCGTTCGCTCCAA
GCTGGGCTGTGTGCACGAACCCCCCGTTCAGCCCGACCGCTGCGCCTTATCCGGTAACTATCGTCTTGAG
TCCAACCCGGTAAGACACGACTTATCGCCACTGGCAGCAGCCACTGGTAACAGGATTAGCAGAGCGAGGT
ATGTAGGCGGTGCTACAGAGTTCTTGAAGTGGTGGCCTAACTACGGCTACACTAGAAGAACAGTATTTGG
TATCTGCGCTCTGCTGAAGCCAGTTACCTTCGGAAAAAGAGTTGGTAGCTCTTGATCCGGCAAACAAACC
ACCGCTGGTAGCGGTGGTTTTTTTGTTTGCAAGCAGCAGATTACGCGCAGAAAAAAAGGATCTCAAGAAG
ATCCTTTGATCTTTTCTACGGGGTCTGACGCTCAGTGGAACGAAAACTCACGTTAAGGGATTTTGGTCAT
GAGATTATCAAAAAGGATCTTCACCTAGATCCTTTTAAATTAAAAATGAAGTTTTAAATCAATCTAAAGT
ATATATGAGTAAACTTGGTCTGACAGTTACCAATGCTTAATCAGTGAGGCACCTATCTCAGCGATCTGTC
TATTTCGTTCATCCATAGTTGCCTGACTCCCCGTCGTGTAGATAACTACGATACGGGAGGGCTTACCATC
TGGCCCCAGTGCTGCAATGATACCGCGAGACCCACGCTCACCGGCTCCAGATTTATCAGCAATAAACCAG
CCAGCCGGAAGGGCCGAGCGCAGAAGTGGTCCTGCAACTTTATCCGCCTCCATCCAGTCTATTAATTGTT
GCCGGGAAGCTAGAGTAAGTAGTTCGCCAGTTAATAGTTTGCGCAACGTTGTTGCCATTGCTACAGGCAT
CGTGGTGTCACGCTCGTCGTTTGGTATGGCTTCATTCAGCTCCGGTTCCCAACGATCAAGGCGAGTTACA
TGATCCCCCATGTTGTGCAAAAAAGCGGTTAGCTCCTTCGGTCCTCCGATCGTTGTCAGAAGTAAGTTGG
CCGCAGTGTTATCACTCATGGTTATGGCAGCACTGCATAATTCTCTTACTGTCATGCCATCCGTAAGATG
CTTTTCTGTGACTGGTGAGTACTCAACCAAGTCATTCTGAGAATAGTGTATGCGGCGACCGAGTTGCTCT
TGCCCGGCGTCAATACGGGATAATACCGCGCCACATAGCAGAACTTTAAAAGTGCTCATCATTGGAAAAC
GTTCTTCGGGGCGAAAACTCTCAAGGATCTTACCGCTGTTGAGATCCAGTTCGATGTAACCCACTCGTGC
ACCCAACTGATCTTCAGCATCTTTTACTTTCACCAGCGTTTCTGGGTGAGCAAAAACAGGAAGGCAAAAT
GCCGCAAAAAAGGGAATAAGGGCGACACGGAAATGTTGAATACTCATACTCTTCCTTTTTCAATATTATT
GAAGCATTTATCAGGGTTATTGTCTCATGAGCGGATACATATTTGAATGTATTTAGAAAAATAAACAAAT
AGGGGTTCCGCGCACATTTCCCCGAAAAGTGCCACCTGACGTCTAAGAAACCATTATTATCATGACATTA
ACCTATAAAAATAGGCGTATCACGAGGC
Features (pLannotate 1.2.2; 12 found; start..end, strand, type, name):
      9..44      +  CDS            rop (fragment): Rop protein, which maintains plasmids at low copy number; rop
    146..245     +  misc_feature   bom (fragment): basis of mobility region from pBR322
    251..408     -  CDS            lacZα (fragment): LacZα fragment of β-galactosidase; lacZ fragment
    417..435     +  promoter       T7 promoter: promoter for bacteriophage T7 RNA polymerase
    601..1536    +  CDS            hRluc: Renilla luciferase human codon-optimized
   1690..1706    -  protein_bind   lac operator: The lac repressor binds to the lac operator to inhibit transcription in E. coli. This inhibition can be relieved by adding lactose or isopropyl-β-D-thiogalactopyranoside (IPTG). lac repressor encoded by lacI
   1714..1744    -  promoter       lac promoter: promoter for the E. coli lac operon
   1759..1780    -  protein_bind   CAP binding site: CAP binding activates transcription in the presence of cAMP. E. coli catabolite activator protein
   1793..1885    -  CDS            lacI (fragment): lac repressor; lacI; The lac repressor binds to the lac operator to inhibit transcription in E. coli. This inhibition can be relieved by adding lactose or isopropyl-β-D-thiogalactopyranoside (IPTG).
   2068..2656    -  rep_origin     ori: high-copy-number ColE1/pMB1/pBR322/pUC origin of replication
   2827..3687    -  CDS            AmpR: β-lactamase; bla; confers resistance to ampicillin, carbenicillin, and related antibiotics
   3688..3792    -  promoter       AmpR promoter: bla
