[The description below was written by a language model from this plasmid's Addgene catalogue record and pLannotate feature annotations shown in this document.]
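Description:
pUC57-RPLP15UTR-hRluc-A60 is a pUC57-based plasmid that serves as a template for in vitro transcription of a luciferase reporter mRNA. It is propagated in E. coli through the high-copy ColE1/pUC origin and selected with ampicillin via the β-lactamase gene and its own promoter. The feature table also shows the usual remnants of the pUC cloning region (lacZα fragment, lac promoter and operator, CAP binding site, a lacI fragment) along with short rop and bom fragments. These are backbone leftovers that play no part in the reporter's function. The catalogue lists a total size of 3,926 bp, whereas the sequenced record is 3,878 nt. The record does not explain this difference.

The payload begins with a bacteriophage T7 promoter, followed by a 165 bp 5′UTR from RPLP1 according to the catalogue. This UTR is not annotated separately but fits the gap between the promoter and the coding sequence. Next comes the human codon-optimized Renilla luciferase (hRluc) open reading frame. The name and stated purpose indicate a templated poly(A) tract downstream, presumably about 60 adenosines, though it is not annotated in the feature table either. No mammalian promoter is present despite the "Mammalian Expression" label, so expression depends on T7 RNA polymerase producing a defined transcript.

The resulting polyadenylated reporter mRNA places luciferase output under the control of the RPLP1 leader, so it can be used to measure how that 5′UTR influences translation. The associated study examined how DDX3 depletion affects translation of mRNAs with complex 5′UTRs, which suggests the plasmid is one of a set of UTR reporters compared in translation assays.
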