Addgene plasmid #182639: pUC57-RPLP15UTR-hRluc-A60
Purpose: Transcription template plasmid for RPLP1 5'UTR followed by Renilla luciferase open reading frame and polyA sequence
Depositing lab: Stephen Floor. Depositing organization: University of California, San Francisco (UCSF). Publication: DDX3 depletion represses translation of mRNAs with complex 5' UTRs. Calviello L, Venkataramanan S, Rogowski KJ, Wyler E, Wilkins K, Tejura M, Thai B, Krol J, Filipowicz W, Landthaler M, Floor SN. Nucleic Acids Res. 2021 May 21;49(9):5336-5350. doi: 10.1093/nar/gkab287. PubMed 33905506.
Backbone
  Vector backbone: pUC57
  Backbone size w/o insert (bp): 2840
  Total vector size (bp): 3926
  Vector type: Mammalian Expression, Luciferase
Growth in bacteria
  Bacterial resistance: Ampicillin, 100 μg/mL
  Growth temperature: 37°C
  Growth strain: DH5alpha
  Copy number: Unknown
Gene/Insert
  Gene/Insert name: Renilla luciferase (alt name: RLuc)
  Species: Renilla reniformis
  Mutation: The transcription is driven by a T7 promoter, paired with 165 bp 5'UTR from RPLP1
  GenBank ID: AAG54094.1
Resource information
  A portion of this plasmid was derived from a plasmid made by: Floor and Doudna, ELife, 2016
Terms and licenses: Academic/Nonprofit Terms; Industry Terms: Not Available to Industry
How to cite: pUC57-RPLP15UTR-hRluc-A60 was a gift from Stephen Floor (Addgene plasmid # 182639 ; http://n2t.net/addgene:182639 ; RRID:Addgene_182639)
